>Addgene plasmid #200363 | pSAH89 - [AWCp | wrmScarlet | tbb-2 UTR] | addgene full sequence | sequence record 397604 | Addgene NGS Result
ACATTATACGAAGTTATGATATCAAAAATGATTACGCCAAGCTGTAAGTTTAAACATGATCTTACTAACT
AACTATTCTCATTTAAATTTTCAGAGCTTAAAAATGGCTGAAATCACTCACAACGATGGATACGCTAATG
CCAACCGAGATGTACCTTTTTTCAAAGTGCAGAAAGTGAATCTAATTAATTTGAAGCCAAACTTTGATGC
ATCAAAAAAACTGCCAACAACTGCTGATCTTACGATGGACTCCAAGAAAAACGTGACAATGTGTCGAAAT
CTTTGAAATCTCGTTTTTGAGTGAGCTCTTTCAAACAAAAGCGAAAGCTTCTACTCATTCAATTTTAAAA
GTTTGAATAATATTAATAGTATTACGCAATAATCCCGGATTAGACTCACTATAAAAAGTAGTCCAAAGTT
AGCAGTAGCACATCAAGAAAAAAGAGAACAAAAATGGGGCCCGTTTCAAAGGGAGAGGCCGTTATAAAAG
AATTTATGCGTTTCAAGGTCCACATGGAGGGATCCATGAACGGACACGAGTTCGAGATCGAGGGAGAGGG
AGAGGGACGTCCATACGAGGGAACCCAAACCGCCAAGGTGAGTTTTATTATCGATTTTCGGGATTTTCTA
CTTGTAATTACCTTTTGTTTTTAATAAGTTGCTTTTTTCCAGCTCAAGGTCACCAAGGGAGGACCACTCC
CATTCTCCTGGGACATCCTCTCCCCACAATTCATGTACGGATCCCGTGCCTTCACCAAGCACCCAGCCGA
CATCCCAGACTACTACAAGCAATCCTTCCCAGAGGGATTCAAGTGGGAGCGTGTCATGAACTTCGAGGAC
GGAGGAGCCGTCACCGTCACCCAAGGTAGGTTTTCAGTTTCAATTTTTGTTGCAACTACCTCAACTCTAT
GTTTTCAGACACCTCCCTCGAGGACGGAACCCTCATCTACAAGGTCAAGCTCCGTGGAACCAACTTCCCA
CCAGACGGACCAGTCATGCAAAAGAAGACCATGGGATGGGAGGCCTCCACCGAGCGACTCTACCCAGAGG
ACGGAGTCCTCAAGGGAGACATCAAGGTAAATTTTTCAAGCTTCTAAATTCCAAAATAAACCATTTTAAT
TTCTTAATTCCAGATGGCCCTCCGGCTCAAGGACGGAGGACGTTACCTCGCCGACTTCAAGACCACCTAC
AAGGCCAAGAAGCCAGTCCAAATGCCAGGAGCCTACAACGTCGACCGTAAGCTCGACATCACCTCCCACA
ACGAGGACTACACCGTCGTCGAGCAATACGAGCGTTCCGAGGGACGTCACTCCACCGGAGGAATGGACGA
GCTCTACAAGCCCGGGTGATGGTCTCTGAGCTATGCAAAATCCTTTCAAGCATTCCCTTCTTCTCTATCA
CTCTTCTTTCTTTTTGTCAAAAAATTCTCTCGCTAATTTATTTGCTTTTTTAATGTTATTATTTTATGAC
TTTTTATAGTCACTGAAAAGTTTGCATCTGAGTGAAGTGAATGCTATCAAAATGTGATTCTGATATCCAG
GAAACGGAGAATCTGTGCGGCAATGTCTTATCATTTGAAACGCGCCGTATCGATGCTGACATCATGCGGC
TCCCGTGTTAGTCGAGAAGATGGGTACGGGCCTTTATTCATCCAACACTCTACGGCTTCTTCAAGAGCTA
GTAGGGCACCCTGTAGTTGGAAAGGGATTATTTCGTATGGCGAGCCCATACCGTCTTTCTTGCGGAAGCT
TAACACGATAGGAAGTTGGATAGTTTCGAACGATGGTTCCATACGGAACGCTGTCTCAAGGATGAGTCTG
ACGGAGTGTAACTCGAAGGCTAGGTGGAGGCTCAGTGATGATAAGTCTGCGATGGTGGATGCATGTGTCA
TGGTCATAGCTGTTTCCTGTGTGAAATTGTTATCCGCTCAGAGGGCACAATCCTATTCCGCGCTATCCGA
CAATCTCCAAGACATTAGGTGGAGTTCAGTTCGGCGTATGGCATATGTCGCTGGAAAGAACATGTGAGCA
AAAGGCCAGCAAAAGGCCAGGAACCGTAAAAAGGCCGCGTTGCTGGCGTTTTTCCATAGGCTCCGCCCCC
CTGACGAGCATCACAAAAATCGACGCTCAAGTCAGAGGTGGCGAAACCCGACAGGACTATAAAGATACCA
GGCGTTTCCCCCTGGAAGCTCCCTCGTGCGCTCTCCTGTTCCGACCCTGCCGCTTACCGGATACCTGTCC
GCCTTTCTCCCTTCGGGAAGCGTGGCGCTTTCTCATAGCTCACGCTGTAGGTATCTCAGTTCGGTGTAGG
TCGTTCGCTCCAAGCTGGGCTGTGTGCACGAACCCCCCGTTCAGCCCGACCGCTGCGCCTTATCCGGTAA
CTATCGTCTTGAGTCCAACCCGGTAAGACACGACTTATCGCCACTGGCAGCAGCCACTGGTAACAGGATT
AGCAGAGCGAGGTATGTAGGCGGTGCTACAGAGTTCTTGAAGTGGTGGCCTAACTACGGCTACACTAGAA
GAACAGTATTTGGTATCTGCGCTCTGCTGAAGCCAGTTACCTTCGGAAAAAGAGTTGGTAGCTCTTGATC
CGGCAAACAAACCACCGCTGGTAGCGGTGGTTTTTTTGTTTGCAAGCAGCAGATTACGCGCAGAAAAAAA
GGATCTCAAGAAGATCCTTTGATCTTTTCTACGGGGTCTGACGCTCTATTCAACAAAGCCGCCGTCCCGT
CAAGTCAGCGTAAATGGGTAGGGGGCTTCAAATCGTCCTCGTGATACCAATTCGGAGCCTGCTTTTTTGT
ACAAACTTGTTGATAATGGCAATTCAAGGATCTTCACCTAGATCCTTTTAAATTAAAAATGAAGTTTTAA
ATCAATCTAAAGTATATATGAGTAAACTTGGTCTGACAGTTACCAATGCTTAATCAGTGAGGCACCTATC
TCAGCGATCTGTCTATTTCGTTCATCCATAGTTGCCTGACTCCCCGTCGTGTAGATAACTACGATACGGG
AGGGCTTACCATCTGGCCCCAGTGCTGCAATGATACCGCGAGAGCCACGCTCACCGGCTCCAGATTTATC
AGCAATAAACCAGCCAGCCGGAAGGGCCGAGCGCAGAAGTGGTCCTGCAACTTTATCCGCCTCCATCCAG
TCTATTAATTGTTGCCGGGAAGCTAGAGTAAGTAGTTCGCCAGTTAATAGTTTGCGCAACGTTGTTGCCA
TTGCTACAGGCATCGTGGTGTCACGCTCGTCGTTTGGTATGGCTTCATTCAGCTCCGGTTCCCAACGATC
AAGGCGAGTTACATGATCCCCCATGTTGTGCAAAAAAGCGGTTAGCTCCTTCGGTCCTCCGATCGTTGTC
AGAAGTAAGTTGGCCGCAGTGTTATCACTCATGGTTATGGCAGCACTGCATAATTCTCTTACTGTCATGC
CATCCGTAAGATGCTTTTCTGTGACTGGTGAGTACTCAACCAAGTCATTCTGAGAATAGTGTATGCGGCG
ACCGAGTTGCTCTTGCCCGGCGTCAATACGGGATAATACCGCGCCACATAGCAGAACTTTAAAAGTGCTC
ATCATTGGAAAACGTTCTTCGGGGCGAAAACTCTCAAGGATCTTACCGCTGTTGAGATCCAGTTCGATGT
AACCCACTCGTGCACCCAACTGATCTTCAGCATCTTTTACTTTCACCAGCGTTTCTGGGTGAGCAAAAAC
AGGAAGGCAAAATGCCGCAAAAAAGGGAATAAGGGCGACACGGAAATGTTGAATACTCATACTCTTCCTT
TTTCAATATTATTGAAGCATTTATCAGGGTTATTGTCTCATGAGCGGATACATATTTGAATGTATTTAGA
AAAATAAACAAATAGGGGTTCCGCGCACATTTCCCCGAAAAGTGCCAGATACCTGAAACAAAACCCATCG
TACGGCCAAGGAAGTCTCCAATAACTGTGATCCACCACAAGCGCCAGGGTTTTCCCAGTCACGACGTTGT
AAAACGACGGCCAGTCATGCATAATCCGCACGCATCTGGAATAAGGAAGTGCCATTCCGCCTGACCTAAG
TGCTTTTCGAGATCGCCAAACCGGAGAACGATCAGGAGAATGATGAGTCGCCACAGGAGTCGGCAAGATA
CGTGCGTTATAGATTTGCTCCAAACTTTTTGAAACTCAAAACGGTCGGAGCAACTGTGGAATTCAAAGTA
GGAGACATCCCAATCCATCATTTCCGAATGATCGAACGTCACTTCTTCAAAGATCGCCTTCTGAAGTGTT
TTGACTTTGAATTCGGATTCTGTATTCCGAATTCACGAAACAACTGTGAACATATCTATGAGTTCCCTCA
ACTCTCTCAACAACTCAGTGAGTCATTATTCTAAAAAGTACAATTCAAAAGACTAATCTCTTTTTCAGTG
GACGACATGATCAACAATCCAAACGAGACTCGTTCTGACAGCTTCTATTTCGTCGATAACAAACTCGTCA
TGCACAACAAAGCCGACTACTCATATGATGCATAAATCTTCATTGTTGAGTTTATCTTGTTGATTTTTGA
ATAAATTATCAACTCTTTACTTTTTAATGGGTTATGAAATAAATAAACATTGAAAACTGATAAACAACGT
TCATCTCTATAACTTCGTATAGCAT
Features (pLannotate 1.2.2; 10 found; start..end, strand, type, name):
    463..864     +  CDS            mScarlet (fragment): mScarlet is a basic (constitutively fluorescent) red fluorescent protein published in 2016, derived from synthetic construct. It has moderate acid sensitivity.
    918..1340    +  CDS            mScarlet (fragment): mScarlet is a basic (constitutively fluorescent) red fluorescent protein published in 2016, derived from synthetic construct. It has moderate acid sensitivity.
   1363..1532    +  terminator     tbb-2 terminator (fragment): tbb-2; transcription terminator for the C. elegans tubulin beta-2 gene
   2081..2669    -  rep_origin     ori: high-copy-number ColE1/pMB1/pBR322/pUC origin of replication
   2786..2810    -  protein_bind   attB1: mutant version of attB; recombination site for the Gateway® BP reaction BP Clonase™
   2910..3770    -  CDS            AmpR: β-lactamase; bla; confers resistance to ampicillin, carbenicillin, and related antibiotics
   3771..3875    -  promoter       AmpR promoter: bla
   3962..4005    -  CDS            lacZα (fragment): LacZα fragment of β-galactosidase; lacZ fragment
   4060..4512    +  CDS            unc-119 (fragment): UN119_CAEEL - Experimental evidence at protein level: Swiss-Prot protein existence level 1. Myristoyl-binding protein that acts as a cargo adapter: specifically binds the myristoyl moiety of a subset of N-terminally myristoylated proteins and is required for their localization. Plays a key role in ciliary membrane localization of proteins. Required for the establishment or function of the nervous system. From Caenorhabditis elegans.
   4629..17      +  protein_bind   loxP (across the origin): Cre-mediated recombination occurs in the 8-bp core sequence (GCATACAT). Cre recombinase
