[The description below was written by a language model from this plasmid's Addgene catalogue record and pLannotate feature annotations shown in this document.]
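Description:
pSAH89 is a C. elegans expression plasmid built on the Twist Amp High backbone, a high-copy cloning vector propagated in E. coli through a ColE1/pUC-type origin and selected with ampicillin via the β-lactamase gene and its native promoter. It belongs to a set of modular "BioParts" designed for cell-specific expression in the worm, in this case targeting the AWC neurons.

The insert is a three-part cassette: an AWC-specific promoter recorded as that of srt-28, the worm-optimised red fluorescent protein wrmScarlet, and the tbb-2 (β-tubulin) 3′ UTR/terminator. The automated annotation finds the mScarlet coding sequence as two fragments separated by a short gap, which may reflect an intron interrupting the reading frame, a common feature of worm transgenes, though the record does not say so. The promoter itself is not annotated in the feature table; the unannotated region upstream of the reporter would be the expected position.

The table also picks up an unc-119 fragment, a loxP site spanning the sequence origin, an attB1 site and a small lacZα remnant. The partial unc-119 sequence and loxP site may relate to the stated compatibility with MosTI single-copy insertion, but their roles are not described in the record.

According to the depositor, the plasmid can be used either to mark AWC neurons with red fluorescence or to drive AWC-restricted expression of a transgene, as an N- or C-terminal fusion to the fluorescent protein or untagged. It can be delivered either as a single-copy MosTI insertion or as part of an array.
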