Addgene plasmid #200363: pSAH89 - [AWCp | wrmScarlet | tbb-2 UTR]
Purpose: mScarlet BioPart for AWC neurons. (1) Mark neurons or (2) cell-specific expression of transgenes (N or C-terminal fusions, or untagged). Compatible with single-copy insertion (MosTI) or arrays.
Depositing lab: Christian Froekjaer-Jensen. Depositing organization: King Abdullah University of Science and Technology (KAUST).
Backbone
  Vector backbone: Twist Amp High
  Backbone manufacturer: Twist Biosciences
  Vector type: Worm Expression
Growth in bacteria
  Bacterial resistance: Ampicillin, 100 μg/mL
  Growth temperature: 37°C
  Growth strain: DH5alpha
  Copy number: High Copy
Gene/Insert
  Gene/Insert name: [AWCp | wrmScarlet | tbb-2 UTR]
  Species: C. elegans (nematode)
  Promoter: WBGene00016049, srt-28
  Cloning method: Restriction Enzyme; 5′ cloning site Unknown (unknown if destroyed)
Terms and licenses: Academic/Nonprofit Terms; Industry Terms: Not Available to Industry
Depositor comments: See www.wormbuilder.org/BioParts for more information.
How to cite: pSAH89 - [AWCp | wrmScarlet | tbb-2 UTR] was a gift from Christian Froekjaer-Jensen (Addgene plasmid # 200363 ; http://n2t.net/addgene:200363 ; RRID:Addgene_200363)
